Addgene plasmid #15482: pRK5-HA-PRAS40 T246A
Depositing lab: Do-Hyung Kim. Depositing organization: University of Minnesota. Publication: Insulin signalling to mTOR mediated by the Akt/PKB substrate PRAS40. Vander Haar E, Lee SI, Bandhakavi S, Griffin TJ, Kim DH. Nat Cell Biol. 2007 Mar . 9(3):316-23. 10.1038/ncb1547 PubMed 17277771.
Backbone
  Vector backbone: pRK5-HA
  Backbone size w/o insert (bp): 4754
  Vector type: Mammalian Expression
Growth in bacteria
  Bacterial resistance: Ampicillin, 100 μg/mL
  Growth temperature: 37°C
  Growth strain: DH5alpha
  Copy number: High Copy
Gene/Insert
  Gene/Insert name: PRAS40
  Species: H. sapiens (human)
  Insert size (bp): 800
  Mutation: Thr246 to Ala
  Entrez Gene: AKT1S1 (a.k.a. Lobe, PRAS40)
  Tag / fusion protein: HA (N terminal on backbone)
  Cloning method: Restriction Enzyme; 5′ cloning site SalI (not destroyed); 3′ cloning site NotI (not destroyed)
  Sequencing primers: 5′ SP6
Terms and licenses: Academic/Nonprofit Terms; Industry Terms: Not Available to Industry
How to cite: pRK5-HA-PRAS40 T246A was a gift from Do-Hyung Kim (Addgene plasmid # 15482 ; http://n2t.net/addgene:15482 ; RRID:Addgene_15482)
