[The description below was written by a language model from this plasmid's Addgene catalogue record.]
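Description:
pRK5-HA-PRAS40 T246A is a mammalian expression plasmid built on the pRK5-HA backbone (about 4.75 kb without insert) that carries a point-mutant form of human PRAS40, the product of the AKT1S1 gene. The roughly 800 bp insert was placed between SalI and NotI sites, both of which remain intact, so that the coding sequence is fused in frame to an HA epitope tag supplied by the backbone at the N terminus. The plasmid is maintained in E. coli as a high-copy construct under ampicillin selection. The record does not name the promoter, origin of replication or polyadenylation signal. pRK5-family vectors generally drive expression from a CMV promoter, but this is not documented here, and no feature table is provided to confirm it. No mammalian selection marker is listed, which suggests use by transient transfection.

The defining feature is the substitution of threonine 246 with alanine. Alanine cannot be phosphorylated, so the change removes this residue as a phosphoacceptor site and yields a phospho-deficient version of the protein. PRAS40 is known as an Akt/PKB substrate, and the associated publication concerns its role in relaying insulin signalling to mTOR. The construct is therefore suited to comparing mutant and wild-type PRAS40 in cultured mammalian cells, for example to test whether phosphorylation at this position is needed for insulin- or Akt-dependent regulation of mTOR activity. The HA tag allows the exogenous protein to be detected by immunoblotting and recovered by immunoprecipitation, separately from endogenous PRAS40.
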