>Addgene plasmid #15482 | pRK5-HA-PRAS40 T246A | addgene partial sequence | sequence record 21972 | SV40pA-R 5'-GAAATTTGTGATGCTATTGC-3'
GGGATCCTTACTTACTTAGCGGCCGCTCAATATTTCCGCTTCAGCTTCTGGAAGTCGCTGGCGTTAAGCC
GCGGCCGTGGCAGGTCCCCGAAGACCTGGGTGTCCTCGGCCTCTCGCAGCACCAGCGCGCGCATGCTCGC
CGCGATGCGGTCCAGGTCGGGCGAAGAGGGCGGCCCATTCTCCTCATCTGATGACCGCGCCTCTGTCCTC
TTCTCCTTGAAGCCCCAGACGGGCACAGACACAGGCAGGGACTTGGCGTACTGCTGTGTGGGTAGGGCTG
AGGCTGGGGGCACTGAGCAGGTGGGGGGGCCGGCGGGGGTCTCCTCGCTCAGGCTGCCATCATCTGTACT
CTCGGGGTCTGACTCACAGAAGGGGGGAAGGTCCTGGAGGGTGGCGTCCTCATCCATCACAAAGAGCCCT
CCATTATCACTAATGCCCAGCTGCTCCCCGGAGGTCTCTGTCTCTGTGGGCTCATCCTCGTCCTCCTCGT
TGTCCTCTCTGGCCAGGGTAGGCCGGGGTGGGCTGGGTGTGGGACTGGGTGGCTGTGGTGCTGGTGGGGG
C
