>Addgene plasmid #15482 | pRK5-HA-PRAS40 T246A | addgene partial sequence | sequence record 47638 | SP6 5'-ATTTAGGTGACACTATAG-3'
CACTCCCAGGTCCAACTGCACCTCGGTTCTATCGATTGAATTCCCGAACCGACAGTCGGTCTCTTCACCA
AGGCCATTCGCGCCACCATGGGCTACCCCTATGATGTGCCTGACTACGCAGATCTCAATGGTGGTGGTGG
TGGGTCGACC
[99 nt withheld, positions 151-249]
GCCCCGCCGCCACCACCCCGCCCGGGCCCCTGTGCCTATCCTGCCCATGGTCGAGGAGCCCTGGCGGAGG
CAGCGCGCCGTTGCCTCCACGACATCGCACTGGCCCACAGGGCTGCCACTGCTGCTCGGCCTCCTGCGCC
CCCACCAGCACCACAGCCACCCAGTCCCACACCCAGCCCACCCCGGCCTACCCTGGCCAGAGAGGACAAC
GAGGAGGACGAGGATGAGCCCACAGAGACAGAGACCTCCGGGGAGCAGCTGGGCATTAGTGATAATGGAG
GGCTCTTTGTGATGGATGAGGACGCCACCCTCCAGGACCTTCCCCCCTTCTGTGAGTCAGACCCCGAGAG
TACAGATGATGGCAGCCTGAGCGAGGAGACCCCCGCCGGCCCCCCCACCTGCTCAGTGCCCCCAGCCTCA
GCCCTACCCACACAGCAGTACGCCAAGTCCCTGCCTGTGTCTGTGCCCGTCTGGGGCTTCAAGGAGAAGA
GGACAGAGGCGCGGTCATCAGATGAGGAGAATGGGCCGCCCTCTTCGCCCGACCTGGACCGCATCGCGGC
GAGCATGCGCGCG
